>Addgene plasmid #39632 | KHBD00534 | depositor partial sequence | sequence record 50072 | KHBD00534 sequence 993 bps
ATGGACAACAGCATCGTCGAGGAGAACGGCAACTCGTCGGCGGCATCGGGCTCCAATGACGTGGTCGATG
TCGTTGCCCAACAGGCGGCGGCAGCGGTGGGCGGCGGCGGTGGAGGAGGAGGAGGCGGCGGCGGTGGTAA
CCCCCAGCAGCAGCAACAGAACCCACAAAGTACAACGGCCGGCGGTCCAACGGGTGCGACGAACAACGCC
CAGGGAGGCGGAGTGTCCTCCGTGCTGACCACCACCGCCAACTGCAACATACAATACCCCATCCAGACGC
TGGCGCAGCACGGACTGCAGGTGCAGTCCGTGATACAGGCCAATCCCTCGGGAGTCATACAGACAGCAGC
TGGAACCCAGCAGCAGCAACAGGCGCTGGCCGCCGCCACAGCGATGCAGAAGGTGGTCTACGTGGCCAAG
CCGCCGAACTCGACGGTCATCCACACGACGCCTGGCAATGCAGTGCAAGTGCGTAACAAAATCCCTCCAA
CCTTTCCGTGTAAGATCAAGCCCGAACCGAACACGCAGCACCCGGAGGACAGCGACGAGAGTCTGTCGGA
CGACGATTCCCAGCACCACCGCAGCGAGCTGACGCGACGGCCGTCGTACAATAAGATCTTCACCGAGATC
AGCGGTCCGGACATGAGCGGCGCATCGCTTCCCATGTCCGACGGCGTGCTCAATTCCCAGCTGGCGGGGA
CCGGAGCGGGGGGCAATGCGGCGAACAGCTCCCTGATGCAATTGGATCCCACGTACTACCTGTCCAATCG
GATGTCCTACAACACCAACAACAGCGGGATAGCGGAGGATCAGACCCGTAAGCGCGAGATCCGGCTGCAG
AAGAACAGGGAGGCGGCGCGTGAGTGCCGGCGCAAGAAGAAGGAGTACATCAAGTGCCTGGAGAATCGAG
TGGCGGTGCTAGAGAACCAAAACAAAGCGCTCATCGAGGAGCTGAAGTCGCTCAAGGAGCTCTACTGTCA
GACCAAGAACGAT
