>Addgene plasmid #39632 | KHBD00534 | addgene partial sequence | sequence record 52588 | M13-F20 5'-TGTAAAACGACGGCCAGT-3'
GATTTTATTTTGACTGATAGTGACCTGTTCGTTGCAACAAATTGATGAGCAATGCTTTTTTATAATGCCA
ACTTTGTACAAAAAAGTTGGCACCATGGACAACAGCATCGTCGAGGAGAACGGCAACTCGTCGGCGGCAT
CGGGCTCCAATGACGTGGTCGATGTCGTTGCCCAACAGGCGGCGGCAGCGGTGGGCGGCGGCGGTGGAGG
AGGAGGAGGCGGCGGCGGTGGTAACCCCCAGCAGCAGCAACAGAACCCACAAAGTACAACGGCCGGCGGT
CCAACGGGTGCGACGAACAACGCCCAGGGAGGCGGAGTGTCCTCCGTGCTGACCACCACCGCCAACTGCA
ACATACAATACCCCATCCAGACGCTGGCGCAGCACGGACTGCAGGTGCAGTCCGTGATACAGGCCAATCC
CTCGGGAGTCATACAGACAGCAGCTGGAACCCAGCAGCAGCAACAGGCGCTGGCCGCCGCCACAGCGATG
CAGAAGGTGGTCTACGTGGCCAAGCCGCCGAACTCGACGGTCATCCACACGACGCCTGGCAATGCAGTGC
AAGTGCGTAACAAAATCCCTCCAACCTTTCCGTGTAAGATCAAGCCCGAACCGAACACGCAGCACCCGGA
GGACAGCGACGAGAGTCTGTCGGACGACGATTCCCAGCACCACCGCAGCGAGCTGACGCGACGGCCGTCG
TACAATAAGATCTTCACCGAGATCAGCGGTCCGGACATGAGCGGCGCATCGCTTCCCATGTCCGACGGCG
TGCTCAATTCCCAGCTGGCGGGGACCGGAGCGGGGGGCAATGCGGCGAACAGCTC
