[The description below was written by a language model from this plasmid's Addgene catalogue record.]
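Description:
KHBD00534 is a Gateway entry clone built on the Invitrogen pDONR221 backbone (about 2.5 kb without the insert) and carrying the open reading frame of the Drosophila melanogaster gene CG6103, better known as CrebB or dCREB2, the cyclic-AMP response element binding protein B at 17A. The insert is recorded as 993 bp and was introduced by Gateway recombination cloning, so in the finished clone it should be flanked by attL sites that allow transfer into attR-containing destination vectors by an LR reaction. The plasmid is maintained in E. coli as a high-copy construct under kanamycin selection. No feature table is provided, so the exact positions of the recombination sites, origin and resistance cassette are not documented here. The listed M13 forward and reverse sequencing primers indicate that standard priming sites flank the insert.

The record states that there is no promoter driving the insert, which is consistent with an entry clone: it serves as a sequence-verifiable ORF source, not as an expression vector, and expression depends on the destination vector chosen. The depositor notes that ORFs in this collection were cloned open-ended, without a stop codon. This permits in-frame C-terminal fusions to tags or domains supplied by the destination vector, and it means a vector-encoded stop codon is needed downstream. The clone belongs to a collection associated with work on automated protein-DNA interaction screening of Drosophila regulatory elements. This suggests its role as a transcription factor ORF resource for shuttling into assay vectors for such screens, although the specific destination vectors are not stated in the record.
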