Addgene plasmid #39632: KHBD00534
Depositing lab: Bart Deplancke. Depositing organization: Swiss Federal Institute of Technology (EPFL). Publication: Automated protein-DNA interaction screening of Drosophila regulatory elements. Korneel Hens, Jean-Daniel Feuz, Alina Isakova, Antonina Lagovitina, Andreas Massouras, Julien Bryois, Patrick Callaerts, Susan E. Celniker, Bart Deplancke. Nat Methods. 2011 Oct 30;8(12):1065-70. 10.1038/nmeth.1763 PubMed 22037703.
Backbone
  Vector backbone: pDONR221
  Backbone manufacturer: Invitrogen
  Backbone size w/o insert (bp): 2536
  Vector type: Gateway DONR vector
Growth in bacteria
  Bacterial resistance: Kanamycin, 50 μg/mL
  Growth temperature: 37°C
  Growth strain: DH5alpha
  Copy number: High Copy
Gene/Insert
  Gene/Insert name: CG6103 (alt names: FBgn0014467; CrebB-17A; Cyclic-AMP response element binding protein B at 17A)
  Species: D. melanogaster (fly)
  Insert size (bp): 993
  Entrez Gene: CrebB (a.k.a. Dmel_CG6103, CG6103, CRE-BP, CREB, CREB-B, CREB-b, CREB2, CREB2-b, CREB2a, CREB2b, Creb, Creb B 17A, Creb17A, Creb2, Creb2-b, Creb2.b, Creb2b, CrebB-17A, CrebB-17B, CrebB17-A, DM9, Dmel\CG6103, S162, dCREB, dCREB-2, dCREB-2a, dCREB-B, dCREB2, dCREB2-a, dCREB2-b, dCREB2a, dCREB2b, dCbz, dCreb2, dCreb2-b, dCreb2b, dCrebB2, dcreb2-b, l(1)17Af)
  Promoter: none
  Cloning method: Gateway Cloning
  Sequencing primers: 5′ M13-F20; 3′ M13R
Terms and licenses: Academic/Nonprofit Terms; Industry Terms: Not Available to Industry
Depositor comments: Please note that the ORFs in this collection were cloned open-ended (without a stop codon).
How to cite: KHBD00534 was a gift from Bart Deplancke (Addgene plasmid # 39632 ; http://n2t.net/addgene:39632 ; RRID:Addgene_39632)
